>Addgene plasmid #187811 | GB4070 | addgene full sequence | sequence record 378054 | Addgene Partial NGS Result
AGCGAAATGATTGATGAAGAACAATGGTGGATGAAGAACAAAGAAGGAGGGAGCTTTTGTTCAAGATGAA
CAAAGAACAATAGTGGATGAAGAACAAAGTGAAAAAAATAAAAAAAAATGTATGGTTAAATAAAGAGTAA
AGTTACCATTGAGACTCCTGACAGCGCGAGTCGGTCCCATTATTGAAGCATTTATCAGGGTTATTGTCTC
ATGAGCGGATACATATTTGAATGTATTTAGAAAAATAAACAAATAGGGGTTCCGCGCACATTTCCCCGAA
AAGTGCCACCTGACGTCTAAGAAACCATTATTATCATGACATTAACCTATAAAAATAGGCGTATCACGAG
GCCCTTTCGTCTTCAAGAATTAGCTTGGCAATTCCCGATCTAGTAACATAGATGACACCGCGCGCGATAA
TTTATCCTAGTTTGCGCGCTATATTTTGTTTTCTATCGCGTATTAAATGTATAATTGCGGGACTCTAATC
ATAAAAACCCATCTCATAAATAACGTCATGCATTACATGTTAATTATTACATGCTTAACGTAATTCAACA
GAAATTATATGATAATCGTCGCAAGACCGGCAACAGGATTCAATCTTAAGAAACTTTATTGCCAAATGTT
TGAACGATCGGGATCGAAGATCCATTCCAAGCTCACTCTTTTTTTGGGTTTGGTGGGGTATCTTCATCAT
CGAATAGATAGTTATATACATCATCCATTGTAGTGGTATTAAACATCCCTGTAGTGATTCCAAACGCGTT
ATACGCAGTTTGGTCCGTCCAACCAGGTGACAGTGGTTTTGAATTATTACCATCATCAATTTTACTAGCC
GTGATTTCATTATTCATGAAGTTATCATGAACGTTAGAGGAGGCAATTGGTTGTGAAAGCGCTTGAGAAT
TTGTTGGCTGTGAATGTGAGTTATGCGAAGATACTTGTTTGTATAGCTCGTTCAACTCATTGATGGAGAA
TGGAATGTCAATATCGTTTAGTGCTGTGTTCGTAGTTGTATATGCGCTTCCTGTTTCATTGATACTAACA
GGTTCCATAGATATACTAGGGCTTTGCTCAAGCGGATCGAGGGAAGCCAAATCAAGATTGTCAATGCTGT
CGGCCTTAATTTCTCCGTTTTGCAGAGGTGGCTTCAAACTCGGCAATGTGGTTGTCATGTCTACATCCGA
CGAGCGACCATTTAGGCCCAAAAGAACGTCCAGATCTGCAATACCAAGACCATTGACATGCGCTGCTTCA
TCATTTGCCCTTCTGTGGCATGACCCTCCCTTTGATTTCCGGCTGCTTTTCCTCTTGGTATGACATTTAC
AAGGTTCACCCTCATCACAACGACATCGTGTTTCATCTTCCTTGCTGCCAACAGCTGGCCGTCGTGCAGA
GGCACACATGCACCCACCGGATGGGTTGAAGTTCTTGGTTCTTCTCAGCTCTTTACAATGGCCACATGTG
GTCGATGGTCTTCCCTTGCGTCTGATCATCTGTAGCGGACCATCAGTGTGAGTACACTGCGCCGCCCTGT
GACCCCTGATACACGTTTCACAGGCATATTTGACCCCGTTAATTACGACCATCATTGCCTCGATCGAGTT
GAGAGTGAATATGAGACTCTAATTGGATACCGAGGGGAATTTATGGAACGTCAGTGGAGCATTTTTGACA
AGAAATATTTGCTAGCTGATAGTGACCTTAGGCGACTTTTGAACGCGCAATAATGGTTTCTGACGTATGT
GCTTAGCTCATTAAACTCCAGAAACCCGCGGCTCAGTGGCTCCTTCAACGTTGCGGTTCTGTCAGTTCCA
AACGTAAAACGGCTTGTCCCGCGTCATCGGCGGGGGTCATACCGTGACTCCCTTAATTCTCATGTATCTC
CTGACAGCGAAAAAAGGGAAGACTCCCCAGTGACTGTGGGAGTCGCACATGGGTGATTCCTCATGTGCTC
CCGCACCGACTCGGTGCCACTTTTTCAAGTTGATAACGGACTAGCCTTATTTTAACTTGCTATTTCTAGC
TCTAAAACTCTTCTCTCACCAACCAGTCAATCACTACTTCGACTCTAGCTGTATATAAACTCAGCTTCGT
TTTCTTATCTAAGCGATGTGGGACTTTTGAAGATTGTTTTCAACTTAAATGGGCCTATATAAGAAATACT
ATTGTTCTTTCCCATATAAATGGGCCTGCTTCTCTTCTTTCAGATTCCCAGGGGCCTTTTGAAGATTATC
TTCATATCTTAAGAATGAAGATGCTCCTGACGGAGAGTGGTCTTGGGAGAGCGATGCGTCTTTTCCGATG
AACCGTTCCAGCAAAAAAGACTAAGCGATGCGTCTTTTCCGCTGAACCGTTCCAGCAAAAAAGACTAAGC
GATGCGTCTTTTCCGCTGAACCGTTCCAGCAAAAAAGACTAGGAGAGCGATGCGTCTTTTCCGCTGAACC
GTTCCAGCAAAAAAGACTATCCCGTCCTAATACCTCTACGTGCAAGCAGTATAAAAACAAAATACATAAA
CATAACTAAAATCTCATATCGTTGTAATTGTCATATACTAGTGGTAATTAAGTCCAGTTACACTTAAGGT
TAAATTTGCTGACTCTTTTTTACCTTTCATTTCTGAAAATGATGGCTTCTAATTTTACTCAATTTGTTCT
TGTTGATAATGGTGGTACTGGTGATGTTACTGTTGCTCCTTCTAATTTTGCTAATGGTGTTGCTGAATGG
ATTTCTTCTAATTCTAGATCTCAAGCTTATAAGGTTACTTGTTCTGTTAGACAATCTTCTGCTCAAAATA
GAAAGTATACTATTAAGGTTGAAGTTCCTAAGGTTGCTACTCAAACTGTTGGTGGTGTTGAACTTCCTGT
TGCTGCTTGGAGATCTTATCTTAATATGGAACTTACTATTCCTATTTTTGCTACTAATTCTGATTGTGAA
CTTATTGTTAAGGCTATGCAAGGTCTTCTTAAGGATGGTAATCCTATTCCTTCTGCTATTGCTGCTAATT
CTGGTATTTATTCGGACCCAAAAAAGAAGCGTAAGGTCGATCCCAAGAAGAAGAGAAAGGTAGATCCTAA
GAAGAAGAGAAAGGTAGACGCATTGGATGACTTCGACTTAGACATGCTTGGGTCAGATGCTTTGGACGAC
TTTGACCTCGACATGTTGGGTTCTGACGCGCTAGATGACTTCGACTTGGACATGTTGGGCTCCGACGCTT
TGGACGACTTTGATCTGGACATGTTACCGAAAAAGAAACGCAAAGTTGATCCTAAGAAGAAGAGAAAGGT
ACCTACACAGGCCGGCGAGGGCACACTGTCTGAAGCTCTGCTGCAGCTGCAGTTCGACGACGAGGATCTG
GGAGCCCTGCTGGGAAACAGCACCGATCCTGCCGTGTTCACCGACCTGGCCAGCGTGGACAACAGCGAGT
TCCAGCAGCTGCTGAACCAGGGCATCCCTGTGGCCCCTCACACCACCGAGCCCATGCTGATGGAATACCC
CGAGGCCATCACCCGGCTCGTGACAGGCGCTCAGAGGCCTCCTGATCCAGCTCCTGCCCCTCTGGGAGCA
CCAGGCCTGCCTAATGGACTGCTGTCTGGCGACGAGGACTTCAGCTCTATCGCCGATATGGATTTCTCAG
CCTTGCTGATTAACTCTAGAAGTTCCGGATCTCGGGATTCCAGGGAAGGGATGTTTTTGCCGAAGCCTGA
GGCCGGCTCCGCTATTAGTGACGTGTTTGAGGGCCGCGAGGTGTGCCAGCCAAAACGAATCCGGCCATTT
CATCCTCCAGGAAGTCCATGGGCCAACCGCCCACTCCCCGCCAGCCTCGCACCAACACCAACCGGTCCAG
TACATGAGCCAGTCGGGTCACTGACCCCGGCACCAGTCCCTCAGCCACTGGATCCAGCGCCCGCAGTGAC
TCCCGAGGCCAGTCACCTGTTGGAGGATCCCGATGAAGAAACGAGCCAGGCTGTCAAAGCCCTTCGGGAG
ATGGCCGATACTGTGATTCCCCAGAAGGAAGAGGCTGCAATCTGTGGCCAAATGGACCTTTCCCATCCGC
CCCCAAGGGGCCATCTGGATGAGCTGACAACCACACTTGAGTCCATGACCGAGGATCTGAACCTGGACTC
ACCCCTGACCCCGGAATTGAACGAGATTCTGGATACCTTCCTGAACGACGAGTGCCTCTTGCATGCCATG
CATATCAGCACAGGACTGTCCATCTTCGACACATCTCTGTTTTGAGCTTGGAATGGATCTTCGATCCCGA
TCGTTCAAACATTTGGCAATAAAGTTTCTTAAGATTGAATCCTGTTGCCGGTCTTGCGACGATTATCATA
TAATTTCTGTTGAATTACGTTAAGCATGTAATAATTAACATGTAATGCATGACGTTATTTATGAGATGGG
TTTTTATGATTAGAGTCCCGCAATTATACATTTAATACGCGATAGAAAACAAAATATAGCGCGCAAACTA
GGATAAATTATCGCGCGCGGTGTCATCTATGTTACTAGATCGGGAATTGCCAAGCTAATTCTTGAAGACG
AAAGGGCCTCGTGATACGCCTATTTTTATAGGTTAATGTCATGATAATAATGGTTTCTTAGACGTCAGGT
GGCACTTTTCGGGGAAATGTGCGCGGAACCCCTATTTGTTTATTTTTCTAAATACATTCAAATATGTATC
CGCTCATGAGACAATAACCCTGATAAATGCTTCAATAATGGGACCGACTCGCGCTGTCAGGAGAGTGGTC
TTGGGAGAGCGATGCGTCTTTTCCGATGAACCGTTCCAGCAAAAAAGACTAAGCGATGCGTCTTTTCCGC
TGAACCGTTCCAGCAAAAAAGACTAAGCGATGCGTCTTTTCCGCTGAACCGTTCCAGCAAAAAAGACTAG
GAGAGCGATGCGTCTTTTCCGCTGAACCGTTCCAGCAAAAAAGACTATCCCGTCCTAATACCTCTACGTG
CAAGCAGTATAAAAACAAAATACATAAACATAACTAAAATCTCATATCGTTGTAATTGTCATATACTAGT
GGTAATTAAGTCCAGTTACACTTAAGGTTAAATTTGCTGACTCTTTTTTACCTTTCATTTCTGAAAATGC
CCAAGAAGAAGAGGAAGGTGGACAAGAAGTACTCCATTGGGCTCGCTATCGGCACAAACAGCGTCGGCTG
GGCCGTCATTACGGACGAGTACAAGGTGCCGAGCAAAAAATTCAAAGTTCTGGGCAATACCGATCGCCAC
AGCATAAAGAAGAACCTCATTGGCGCCCTCCTGTTCGACTCCGGGGAAACGGCCGAAGCCACGCGGCTCA
AAAGAACAGCACGGCGCAGATATACCCGCAGAAAGAATCGGATCTGCTACCTGCAGGAGATCTTTAGTAA
TGAGATGGCTAAGGTGGATGACTCTTTCTTCCATAGGCTGGAGGAGTCCTTTTTGGTGGAGGAGGATAAA
AAGCACGAGCGCCACCCAATCTTTGGCAATATCGTGGACGAGGTGGCGTACCATGAAAAGTACCCAACCA
TATATCATCTGAGGAAGAAGCTTGTAGACAGTACTGATAAGGCTGACTTGCGGTTGATCTATCTCGCGCT
GGCGCATATGATCAAATTTCGGGGACACTTCCTCATCGAGGGGGACCTGAACCCAGACAACAGCGATGTC
GACAAACTCTTTATCCAACTGGTTCAGACTTACAATCAGCTTTTCGAAGAGAACCCGATCAACGCATCCG
GAGTTGACGCCAAAGCAATCCTGAGCGCTAGGCTGTCCAAATCCCGGCGGCTCGAAAACCTCATCGCACA
GCTCCCTGGGGAGAAGAAGAACGGCCTGTTTGGTAATCTTATCGCCCTGTCACTCGGGCTGACCCCCAAC
TTTAAATCTAACTTCGACCTGGCCGAAGATGCCAAGCTTCAACTGAGCAAAGACACCTACGATGATGATC
TCGACAATCTGCTGGCCCAGATCGGCGACCAGTACGCAGACCTTTTTTTGGCGGCAAAGAACCTGTCAGA
CGCCATTCTGCTGAGTGATATTCTGCGAGTGAACACGGAGATCACCAAAGCTCCGCTGAGCGCTAGTATG
ATCAAGCGCTATGATGAGCACCACCAAGACTTGACTTTGCTGAAGGCCCTTGTCAGACAGCAACTGCCTG
AGAAGTACAAGGAAATTTTCTTCGATCAGTCTAAAAATGGCTACGCCGGATACATTGACGGCGGAGCAAG
CCAGGAGGAATTTTACAAATTTATTAAGCCCATCTTGGAAAAAATGGACGGCACCGAGGAGCTGCTGGTA
AAGCTTAACAGAGAAGATCTGTTGCGCAAACAGCGCACTTTCGACAATGGAAGCATCCCCCACCAGATTC
ACCTGGGCGAACTGCACGCTATCCTCAGGCGGCAAGAGGATTTCTACCCCTTTTTGAAAGATAACAGGGA
AAAGATTGAGAAAATCCTCACATTTCGGATACCCTACTATGTAGGCCCCCTCGCCCGGGGAAATTCCAGA
TTCGCGTGGATGACTCGCAAATCAGAAGAGACTATCACTCCCTGGAACTTCGAGGAAGTCGTGGATAAGG
GGGCCTCTGCCCAGTCCTTCATCGAAAGGATGACTAACTTTGATAAAAATCTGCCTAACGAAAAGGTGCT
TCCTAAACACTCTCTGCTGTACGAGTACTTCACAGTTTATAACGAGCTCACCAAGGTCAAATACGTCACA
GAAGGGATGAGAAAGCCAGCATTCCTGTCTGGAGAGCAGAAGAAAGCTATCGTGGACCTCCTCTTCAAGA
CGAACCGGAAAGTTACCGTGAAACAGCTCAAAGAAGATTATTTCAAAAAGATTGAATGTTTCGACTCTGT
TGAAATCAGCGGAGTGGAGGATCGCTTCAACGCATCCCTGGGAACGTATCACGATCTCCTGAAAATCATT
AAAGACAAGGACTTCCTGGACAATGAGGAGAACGAGGACATTCTTGAGGACATTGTCCTCACCCTTACGT
TGTTTGAAGATAGGGAGATGATTGAAGAACGCTTGAAAACTTACGCTCATCTCTTCGACGACAAAGTCAT
GAAACAGCTCAAGAGGCGCCGATATACAGGATGGGGGCGGCTGTCAAGAAAACTGATCAATGGGATCCGA
GACAAGCAGAGTGGAAAGACAATCCTGGATTTTCTTAAGTCCGATGGATTTGCCAACCGGAACTTCATGC
AGTTGATCCATGATGACTCTCTCACCTTTAAGGAGGACATCCAGAAAGCACAAGTTTCTGGCCAGGGGGA
CAGTCTCCACGAGCACATCGCTAATCTTGCAGGTAGCCCAGCTATCAAAAAGGGAATACTGCAGACCGTT
AAGGTCGTGGATGAACTCGTCAAAGTAATGGGAAGGCATAAGCCCGAGAATATCGTTATCGAGATGGCCC
GAGAGAACCAAACTACCCAGAAGGGACAGAAGAACAGTAGGGAAAGGATGAAGAGGATTGAAGAGGGTAT
AAAAGAACTGGGGTCCCAAATCCTTAAGGAACACCCAGTTGAAAACACCCAGCTTCAGAATGAGAAGCTC
TACCTGTACTACCTGCAGAACGGCAGGGACATGTACGTGGATCAGGAACTGGACATCAATCGGCTCTCCG
ACTACGACGTGGATGCCATCGTGCCCCAGTCTTTTCTCAAAGATGATTCTATTGATAATAAAGTGTTGAC
AAGATCCGATAAAAATAGAGGGAAGAGTGATAACGTCCCCTCAGAAGAAGTTGTCAAGAAAATGAAAAAT
TATTGGCGGCAGCTGCTGAACGCCAAACTGATCACACAACGGAAGTTCGATAATCTGACTAAGGCTGAAC
GAGGTGGCCTGTCTGAGTTGGATAAAGCCGGCTTCATCAAAAGGCAGCTTGTTGAGACACGCCAGATCAC
CAAGCACGTGGCCCAAATTCTCGATTCACGCATGAACACCAAGTACGATGAAAATGACAAACTGATTCGA
GAGGTGAAAGTTATTACTCTGAAGTCTAAGCTGGTTTCAGATTTCAGAAAGGACTTTCAGTTTTATAAGG
TGAGAGAGATCAACAATTACCACCATGCGCATGATGCCTACCTGAATGCAGTGGTAGGCACTGCACTTAT
CAAAAAATATCCCAAGCTTGAATCTGAATTTGTTTACGGAGACTATAAAGTGTACGATGTTAGGAAAATG
ATCGCAAAGTCTGAGCAGGAAATAGGCAAGGCCACCGCTAAGTACTTCTTTTACAGCAATATTATGAATT
TTTTCAAGACCGAGATTACACTGGCCAATGGAGAGATTCGGAAGCGACCACTTATCGAAACAAACGGAGA
AACAGGAGAAATCGTGTGGGACAAGGGTAGGGATTTCGCGACAGTCCGGAAGGTCCTGTCCATGCCGCAG
GTGAACATCGTTAAAAAGACCGAAGTACAGACCGGAGGCTTCTCCAAGGAAAGTATCCTCCCGAAAAGGA
ACAGCGACAAGCTGATCGCACGCAAAAAAGATTGGGACCCCAAGAAATACGGCGGATTCGATTCTCCTAC
AGTCGCTTACAGTGTACTGGTTGTGGCCAAAGTGGAGAAAGGGAAGTCTAAAAAACTCAAAAGCGTCAAG
GAACTGCTGGGCATCACAATCATGGAGCGATCAAGCTTCGAAAAAAACCCCATCGACTTTCTCGAGGCGA
AAGGATATAAAGAGGTCAAAAAAGACCTCATCATTAAGCTTCCCAAGTACTCTCTCTTTGAGCTTGAAAA
CGGCCGGAAACGAATGCTCGCTAGTGCGGGCGAGCTGCAGAAAGGTAACGAGCTGGCACTGCCCTCTAAA
TACGTTAATTTCTTGTATCTGGCCAGCCACTATGAAAAGCTCAAAGGATCTCCCGAAGATAATGAGCAGA
AGCAGCTGTTCGTGGAACAACACAAACACTACCTTGATGAGATCATCGAGCAAATAAGCGAATTCTCCAA
AAGAGTGATCCTCGCCGACGCTAACCTCGATAAGGTGCTTTCTGCTTACAATAAGCACAGGGATAAGCCC
ATCAGGGAGCAGGCAGAAAACATTATCCACTTGTTTACTCTGACCAACTTGGGCGCGCCTGCAGCCTTCA
AGTACTTCGACACCACCATAGACAGAAAGCGGTACACCTCTACAAAGGAGGTCCTGGACGCCACACTGAT
TCATCAGTCAATTACGGGGCTCTATGAAACAAGAATCGACCTCTCTCAGCTCGGTGGAGACAGCAGGGCT
GATTCGGATCCTAAAAAGAAGCGAAAGGTAGACCCGAAGAAAAAGAGGAAGGTAGATCCAAAGAAGAAGC
GCAAGGTAGAAGTGTTTGAATTTGAATATCTGGATGATAAAGTGCTGGAAGAACTGCTGGATAGCGAAGA
ACGCAAACGCTGAGCTTGGAATGGATCTTCGATCCCGATCGTTCAAACATTTGGCAATAAAGTTTCTTAA
GATTGAATCCTGTTGCCGGTCTTGCGACGATTATCATATAATTTCTGTTGAATTACGTTAAGCATGTAAT
AATTAACATGTAATGCATGACGTTATTTATGAGATGGGTTTTTATGATTAGAGTCCCGCAATTATACATT
TAATACGCGATAGAAAACAAAATATAGCGCGCAAACTAGGATAAATTATCGCGCGCGGTGTCATCTATGT
TACTAGATCGGGAATTGCCAAGCTAATTCTTGAAGACGAAAGGGCCTCGTGATACGCCTATTTTTATAGG
TTAATGTCATGATAATAATGGTTTCTTAGACGTCAGGTGGCACTTTTCGGGGAAATGTGCGCGGAACCCC
TATTTGTTTATTTTTCTAAATACATTCAAATATGTATCCGCTCATGAGACAATAACCCTGATAAATGCTT
CAATAATGGGACCGACTCGCGCTCTCCTGACGGAGATACATGAGAATTAAGGGAGTCACGGTATGACCCC
CGCCGATGACGCGGGACAAGCCGTTTTACGTTTGGAACTGACAGAACCGCAACGTTGAAGGAGCCACTGA
GCCGCGGGTTTCTGGAGTTTAATGAGCTAAGCACATACGTCAGAAACCATTATTGCGCGTTCAAAAGTCG
CCTAAGGTCACTATCAGCTAGCAAATATTTCTTGTCAAAAATGCTCCACTGACGTTCCATAAATTCCCCT
CGGTATCCAATTAGAGTCTCATATTCACTCTCAACTCGATCGAGGCAATGAAAAAGCCTGAACTCACCGC
GACGTCTGTCGAGAAGTTTCTGATCGAAAAGTTCGACAGCGTGTCCGACCTGATGCAGCTCTCGGAGGGC
GAAGAATCTCGTGCTTTCAGCTTCGATGTAGGAGGGCGTGGATATGTCCTGCGGGTAAATAGCTGCGCCG
ATGGTTTCTACAAAGATCGTTATGTTTATCGGCACTTTGCATCGGCCGCGCTCCCGATTCCGGAAGTGCT
TGACATTGGGGAATTCAGCGAGAGCCTGACCTATTGCATCTCCCGCCGTGCACAGGGTGTCACGTTGCAA
GACCTGCCTGAAACCGAACTGCCCGCTGTTCTGCAGCCGGTCGCGGAGGCCATGGATGCGATCGCTGCGG
CCGATCTTAGCCAGACGAGCGGGTTCGGCCCATTCGGACCGCAAGGAATCGGTCAATACACTACATGGCG
TGATTTCATATGCGCGATTGCTGATCCCCATGTGTATCACTGGCAAACTGTGATGGACGACACCGTCAGT
GCGTCCGTCGCGCAGGCTCTCGATGAGCTGATGCTTTGGGCCGAGGACTGCCCCGAAGTCCGGCACCTCG
TGCACGCGGATTTCGGCTCCAACAATGTCCTGACGGACAATGGCCGCATAACAGCGGTCATTGACTGGAG
CGAGGCAATGTTCGGGGATTCCCAATACGAGGTCGCCAACATCTTCTTCTGGAGGCCGTGGTTGGCTTGT
ATGGAGCAGCAGACGCGCTACTTCGAGCGGAGGCATCCGGAGCTTGCAGGATCGCCACGACTCCGGGCGT
ATATGCTCCGCATTGGTCTTGACCAACTCTATCAGAGCTTGGTTGACGGCAATTTCGATGATGCAGCTTG
GGCGCAGGGTCGATGCGACGCAATCGTCCGATCCGGAGCCGGGACTGTCGGGCGTACACAAATCGCCCGC
AGAAGCGCGGCCGTCTGGACCGATGGCTGTGTAGAAGTACTCGCCGATAGTGGAAACCGACGCCCCAGCA
CTCGTCCGAGGGCAAAGGAATGAGCTTGGAATGGATCTTCGATCCCGATCGTTCAAACATTTGGCAATAA
AGTTTCTTAAGATTGAATCCTGTTGCCGGTCTTGCGACGATTATCATATAATTTCTGTTGAATTACGTTA
AGCATGTAATAATTAACATGTAATGCATGACGTTATTTATGAGATGGGTTTTTATGATTAGAGTCCCGCA
ATTATACATTTAATACGCGATAGAAAACAAAATATAGCGCGCAAACTAGGATAAATTATCGCGCGCGGTG
TCATCTATGTTACTAGATCGGGAATTGCCAAGCTAATTCTTGAAGACGAAAGGGCCTCGTGATACGCCTA
TTTTTATAGGTTAATGTCATGATAATAATGGTTTCTTAGACGTCAGGTGGCACTTTTCGGGGAAATGTGC
GCGGAACCCCTATTTGTTTATTTTTCTAAATACATTCAAATATGTATCCGCTCATGAGACAATAACCCTG
ATAAATGCTTCAATAATGGGACCGACTCGCGCTCTCCTGACTGAGACGGTTTCGACCAGGCTACTAGTAC
TTAATTAATCTTTTTCTCCATTGTTTACACCACAATATATCCTGCCACCAGTAGATTTCCCGGACATGAA
GCCATTTACAATTGAATATATCCTGCCGCCGCTGCCGCTTTGCACCCGGTGGAGCTTGCATGTTGGTTTC
TACGCAGAACTGAGCCGGTTTTGTTATCAATAAAAAAGGCCGCGATTTGCGGCCTTATTGTTCGTCGGAA
GACCACCGAACTGATGATGGCCCCCTACGGGCTTGCTCTCCGGGCTTCGCCCTGCGCGGTCGCTGCGCTC
CCTTGCCAGCCCGTGGATATGTGGACGATGGCCGCGAGCGGCCACCGGCTGGCTCGCTTCGCTCGGCCCG
TGGACAACCCTGCTGGACAAGCTGATGGACAGGCTGCGCCTGCCCACGAGCTTGACCACAGGGATTGCCC
ACCGGCTACCCAGCCTTCGACCACATACCCACCGGCTCCAACTGCGCGGCCTGCGGCCTTGCCCCATCAA
TTTTTTTAATTTTCTCTGGGGAAAAGCCTCCGGCCTGCGGCCTGCGCGCTTCGCTTGCCGGTTGGACACC
AAGTGGAAGGCGGGTCAAGGCTCGCGCAGCGACCGCGCAGCGGCTTGGCCTTGACGCGCCTGGAACGACC
CAAGCCTATGCGAGTGGGGGCAGTCGAAGGGCGAAGCCCGCCCGCCTGCCCCCCGAGCCTCACGGCGGCG
AGTGCGGGGGTTCCAAGGGGGCAGCGCCACCTTGGGCAAGGCCGAAGGCCGCGCAGTCGATCAACAAGCC
CCGGAGGGGCCACTTTTTGCCGGAGGGGGAGCCGCGCCGAAGGCGTGGGGGAACCCCGCAGGGGTGCCCT
TCTTTGGGCACCAAAGAACTAGATATAGGGCGAAATGCGAAAGACTTAAAAATCAACAACTTAAAAAAGG
GGGGTACGCAACAGCTCATTGCGGCACCCCCCGCAATAGCTCATTGCGTAGGTTAAAGAAAATCTGTAAT
TGACTGCCACTTTTACGCAACGCATAATTGTTGTCGCGCTGCCGAAAAGTTGCAGCTGATTGCGCATGGT
GCCGCAACCGTGCGGCACCCCTACCGCATGGAGATAAGCATGGCCACGCAGTCCAGAGAAATCGGCATTC
AAGCCAAGAACAAGCCCGGTCACTGGGTGCAAACGGAACGCAAAGCGCATGAGGCGTGGGCCGGGCTTAT
TGCGAGGAAACCCACGGCGGCAATGCTGCTGCATCACCTCGTGGCGCAGATGGGCCACCAGAACGCCGTG
GTGGTCAGCCAGAAGACACTTTCCAAGCTCATCGGACGTTCTTTGCGGACGGTCCAATACGCAGTCAAGG
ACTTGGTGGCCGAGCGCTGGATCTCCGTCGTGAAGCTCAACGGCCCCGGCACCGTGTCGGCCTACGTGGT
CAATGACCGCGTGGCGTGGGGCCAGCCCCGCGACCAGTTGCGCCTGTCGGTGTTCAGTGCCGCCGTGGTG
GTTGATCACGACGACCAGGACGAATCGCTGTTGGGGCATGGCGACCTGCGCCGCATCCCGACCCTGTATC
CGGGCGAGCAGCAACTACCGACCGGCCCCGGCGAGGAGCCGCCCAGCCAGCCCGGCATTCCGGGCATGGA
ACCAGACCTGCCAGCCTTGACCGAAACGGAGGAATGGGAACGGCGCGGGCAGCAGCGCCTGCCGATGCCC
GATGAGCCGTGTTTTCTGGACGATGGCGAGCCGTTGGAGCCGCCGACACGGGTAACGCTGCCGCGCCGGT
AGAACCGCATAACCGCCAATCCGATCTTGTGTCTCAAAATCTCTGATGTTACATTGCACAAGATAAAAAT
ATATCATCATGAACAATAAAACTGTCTGCTTACATAAACAGTAATACAAGGGGTGTTATGAGCCATATTC
AGCGTGAAACGAGCTGTAGCCGTCCGCGTCTGAACAGCAACATGGATGCGGATCTGTATGGCTATAAATG
GGCGCGTGATAACGTGGGTCAGAGCGGCGCGACCATTTATCGTCTGTATGGCAAACCGGATGCGCCGGAA
CTGTTTCTGAAACATGGCAAAGGCAGCGTGGCGAACGATGTGACCGATGAAATGGTGCGTCTGAACTGGC
TGACCGAATTTATGCCGCTGCCGACCATTAAACATTTTATTCGCACCCCGGATGATGCGTGGCTGCTGAC
CACCGCGATTCCGGGCAAAACCGCGTTTCAGGTGCTGGAAGAATATCCGGATAGCGGCGAAAACATTGTG
GATGCGCTGGCCGTGTTTCTGCGTCGTCTGCATAGCATTCCGGTGTGCAACTGCCCGTTTAACAGCGATC
GTGTGTTTCGTCTGGCCCAGGCGCAGAGCCGTATGAACAACGGCCTGGTGGATGCGAGCGATTTTGATGA
TGAACGTAACGGCTGGCCGGTGGAACAGGTGTGGAAAGAAATGCATAAACTGCTGCCGTTTAGCCCGGAT
AGCGTGGTGACCCACGGCGATTTTAGCCTGGATAACCTGATTTTCGATGAAGGCAAACTGATTGGCTGCA
TTGATGTGGGCCGTGTGGGCATTGCGGATCGTTATCAGGATCTGGCCATTCTGTGGAACTGCCTGGGCGA
ATTTAGCCCGAGCCTGCAAAAACGTCTGTTTCAGAAATATGGCATTGATAATCCGGATATGAACAAACTG
CAATTTCATCTGATGCTGGATGAATTTTTCTAATAGTTGATTGCAAAGGACCGCATGTCGCAAGTCGGCG
CGCCACACTAACTAAAAACACCCTAACGGGTGTTTTTTCTTTTCTTGTTCTTCCAAAAAAATTTACAACC
GAACAAACAAACAAATACAGAAATTTAGACAATAAAAATGAATTACAACCGCATATATCCTGCCATCAGT
CATCACAAAATCAACAATTCCTGCAGGCTAGCTCGCATCCTTGTCCCGTCTCC
Features (pLannotate 1.2.2; 33 found; start..end, strand, type, name):
    179..266     -  promoter       AmpR promoter (fragment): bla
    387..639     -  terminator     NOS terminator: nopaline synthase terminator and poly(A) signal
    665..915     -  CDS            GAL4 activation domain (fragment): activation domain of the GAL4 transcriptional activator; Saccharomyces cerevisiae GAL4 (truncated)
    918..1592    -  CDS            CUP2: CUP2_YEAST - Also known as ACE1. Experimental evidence at protein level: Swiss-Prot protein existence level 1. Trans-acting regulatory protein that activates transcription of the CUP1 gene (metallothionein) in response to copper ions. Binds to the CUP1 UAS sequence 5'-GCTTCTTTTCCGCTGA-3'. Binds DNA only in presence of copper or silver. Copper seems to alter the conformation of the protein. From Saccharomyces cerevisiae (strain ATCC 204508 / S288c) (Baker's yeast).
   1630..1809    -  promoter       NOS promoter: nopaline synthase promoter
   1963..2038    -  misc_RNA       gRNA scaffold: guide RNA scaffold for the Streptococcus pyogenes CRISPR/Cas9 system
   2288..2333    +  promoter       CUP1 promoter (fragment): S. cerevisiae CUP1; inducible metallothionein promoter, regulated by Cu2+
   2334..2377    +  promoter       CUP1 promoter (fragment): S. cerevisiae CUP1; inducible metallothionein promoter, regulated by Cu2+
   2378..2421    +  promoter       CUP1 promoter (fragment): S. cerevisiae CUP1; inducible metallothionein promoter, regulated by Cu2+
   2424..2469    +  promoter       CUP1 promoter (fragment): S. cerevisiae CUP1; inducible metallothionein promoter, regulated by Cu2+
   2632..3021    +  CDS            CAPSD_BPMS2: Experimental evidence at protein level: Swiss-Prot protein existence level 1. Acts as a translational repressor of viral replicase synthesis late in infection. This latter function is the result of capsid protein interaction with an RNA hairpin which contains the replicase ribosome-binding site. From Escherichia phage MS2 (Bacteriophage MS2).
   3221..3243    +  CDS            VP160 (fragment): 10 tandem repeats of the minimal activation domain of herpes simplex virus VP16 (Cheng et al., 2013)
   3292..3648    +  CDS            RELA (fragment): TF65_HUMAN - Also known as NFKB3. Experimental evidence at protein level: Swiss-Prot protein existence level 1. NF-kappa-B is a pleiotropic transcription factor present in almost all cell types and is the endpoint of a series of signal transduction events that are initiated by a vast array of stimuli related to many biological processes such as inflammation, immunity, differentiation, cell growth, tumorigenesis and apoptosis. NF-kappa-B is a homo- or heterodimeric complex formed by the Rel-like domain- containing proteins RELA/p65, RELB, NFKB1/p105, NFKB1/p50, REL and NFKB2/p52. The heterodime
   3673..4242    +  CDS            Rta AD: transcriptional activation domain from the human herpesvirus 4 (Epstein-Barr virus) replication and transcription activator Rta/BRLF1 (Hardwick et al., 1992; Chavez et al., 2015)
   4269..4521    +  terminator     NOS terminator: nopaline synthase terminator and poly(A) signal
   4642..4729    +  promoter       AmpR promoter (fragment): bla
   4766..4811    +  promoter       CUP1 promoter (fragment): S. cerevisiae CUP1; inducible metallothionein promoter, regulated by Cu2+
   4812..4855    +  promoter       CUP1 promoter (fragment): S. cerevisiae CUP1; inducible metallothionein promoter, regulated by Cu2+
   4856..4899    +  promoter       CUP1 promoter (fragment): S. cerevisiae CUP1; inducible metallothionein promoter, regulated by Cu2+
   4902..4947    +  promoter       CUP1 promoter (fragment): S. cerevisiae CUP1; inducible metallothionein promoter, regulated by Cu2+
   5129..9231    +  CDS            Cas9 (fragment): Cas9 (Csn1) endonuclease from the Streptococcus pyogenes Type II CRISPR/Cas system generates RNA-guided double strand breaks in DNA
   9319..9390    +  CDS            ERF098 (fragment): ERF98_ARATH - Experimental evidence at protein level: Swiss-Prot protein existence level 1. Probably acts as a transcriptional activator. Binds to the GCC-box pathogenesis-related promoter element. May be involved in the regulation of gene expression by stress factors and by components of stress signal transduction pathways (By similarity). From Arabidopsis thaliana (Mouse-ear cress).
   9417..9669    +  terminator     NOS terminator: nopaline synthase terminator and poly(A) signal
   9790..9877    +  promoter       AmpR promoter (fragment): bla
   9984..10163   +  promoter       NOS promoter: nopaline synthase promoter
  10198..11220   +  CDS            hph: KHYB_ECOLX - Experimental evidence at protein level: Swiss-Prot protein existence level 1. The aminoglycoside phosphotransferases achieve inactivation of their antibiotic substrates by phosphorylation. Only phosphorylates hygromycin and closely related compounds such as demethyl analogs and destomycin. From Escherichia coli.
  11247..11499   +  terminator     NOS terminator: nopaline synthase terminator and poly(A) signal
  11620..11707   +  promoter       AmpR promoter (fragment): bla
  11783..11807   -  misc_feature   LB T-DNA repeat: left border repeat from nopaline C58 T-DNA
  11834..11858   -  misc_feature   LB T-DNA repeat: left border repeat from octopine Ach5 T-DNA
  12078..12849   +  rep_origin     pBBR1 oriV: replication origin of the broad-host-range plasmid pBBR1 from Bordetella bronchiseptica; requires the pBBR1 Rep protein for replication
  12850..13512   +  CDS            pBBR1 Rep: replication protein for the broad-host-range plasmid pBBR1 from Bordetella bronchiseptica
  13638..14450   +  CDS            aphA1: KKA1_ECOLX - Also known as nptI. Protein inferred from homology: Swiss-Prot protein existence level 3. Resistance to kanamycin and structurally-related aminoglycosides, including amikacin. From Escherichia coli.
