[The description below was written by a language model from this plasmid's Addgene catalogue record and pLannotate feature annotations shown in this document.]
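Description:
GB4070 is a multigene plant expression module built in the pLX-B2_alpha2 backbone, a T-DNA binary-type vector. It replicates through the broad-host-range pBBR1 origin with its cognate Rep protein, is listed as low copy, and is selected in bacteria with kanamycin (aphA1). Two left-border T-DNA repeats are annotated next to the backbone. No right border appears in the feature table, which was generated from a sequence labelled as a partial NGS result. Short "AmpR promoter" fragments recur between the transcriptional units; the record does not explain them, and no ampicillin resistance gene is present.

The payload is a copper-switchable version of the dCasEV2.1 programmable transcriptional activator. A NOS promoter and terminator drive constitutive expression of the yeast copper-sensing factor CUP2 (ACE1) fused to the GAL4 activation domain. CUP2 binds its target DNA only in the presence of copper. Two further units each carry four tandem CUP1 promoter-derived fragments upstream of the coding sequence, presumably serving as CUP2 binding sites, and end in NOS terminators. One encodes the Cas9 protein (dCas9 according to the depositor) fused to an ERF098-derived fragment corresponding to the EDLL activation motif. The other encodes the MS2 coat protein fused to VPR (VP16-repeat, RELA/p65 and Rta activation domains). A constitutively expressed guide RNA with the S. pyogenes scaffold, gRNA-1, targets the DFR promoter, but its own promoter is not annotated. A NOS-driven hph cassette provides hygromycin selection in plants.

Copper addition should therefore induce both activator components, which the guide recruits to DFR promoter-based targets. The associated publication concerns tunable control of insect pheromone biosynthesis in Nicotiana benthamiana.
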