Addgene plasmid #187811: GB4070
Purpose: Module for the constitutive expression of Cup2:Gal4AD and gRNA-1 DFR, and the copper-inducible expression of dCasEV2.1 (dCas9:EDLL and MS2:VPR).
Depositing lab: Diego Orzaez. Depositing organization: Instituto de Biologia Molecular y Celular de Plantas. Publication: Tunable control of insect pheromone biosynthesis in Nicotiana benthamiana. Kallam K, Moreno-Gimenez E, Mateos-Fernandez R, Tansley C, Gianoglio S, Orzaez D, Patron N. Plant Biotechnol J. 2023 Apr 9. doi: 10.1111/pbi.14048. PubMed 37032497.
Backbone
  Vector backbone: pLX-B2_alpha2
  Vector type: Plant Expression
Growth in bacteria
  Bacterial resistance: Kanamycin, 50 μg/mL
  Growth temperature: 37°C
  Growth strain: DH5alpha
  Copy number: Low Copy
Gene/Insert
  Gene/Insert name: copper-inducible dCasEV2.1
  Species: Synthetic
  Cloning method: Restriction Enzyme; 5′ cloning site Unknown (unknown if destroyed)
Terms and licenses: Academic/Nonprofit Terms; Industry Terms: Not Available to Industry
Depositor comments: Contains the Transcriptional Units for constitutive expression of hygromycin resistance, CUP2:GAL4 and gRNA1 (pDFR), and for copper-inducible expression of dCas9:EDLL and MS2:VPR (dCasEV2.1)
How to cite: GB4070 was a gift from Diego Orzaez (Addgene plasmid # 187811 ; http://n2t.net/addgene:187811 ; RRID:Addgene_187811)
